>Addgene plasmid #147245 | pnEA-NpG-DmXRN1_1323-1355_P | depositor full sequence | sequence record 289692 | Full Sequence
TTCTTGAAGACGAAAGGGCCTCGTGATACGCCTATTTTTATAGGTTAATGTCATGATAATAATGGTTTCT
TAGACGTCAGGTGGCACTTTTCGGGGAAATGTGCGCGGAACCCCTATTTGTTTATTTTTCTAAATACATT
CAAATATGTATCCGCTCATGAGACAATAACCCTGATAAATGCTTCAATAATATTGAAAAAGGAAGAGTAT
GAGTATTCAACATTTCCGTGTCGCCCTTATTCCCTTTTTTGCGGCATTTTGCCTTCCTGTTTTTGCTCAC
CCAGAAACGCTGGTGAAAGTAAAAGATGCTGAAGATCAGTTGGGTGCACGAGTGGGTTACATCGAACTGG
ATCTCAACAGCGGTAAGATCCTTGAGAGTTTTCGCCCCGAAGAACGTTTTCCAATGATGAGCACTTTTAA
AGTTCTGCTATGTGGCGCGGTATTATCCCGTGTTGACGCCGGGCAAGAGCAACTCGGTCGCCGCATACAC
TATTCTCAGAATGACTTGGTTGAGTACTCACCAGTCACAGAAAAGCATCTTACGGATGGCATGACAGTAA
GAGAATTATGCAGTGCTGCCATAACCATGAGTGATAACACTGCGGCCAACTTACTTCTGACAACGATCGG
AGGACCGAAGGAGCTAACCGCTTTTTTGCACAACATGGGGGATCATGTAACTCGCCTTGATCGTTGGGAA
CCGGAGCTGAATGAAGCCATACCAAACGACGAGCGTGACACCACGATGCCTGCAGCAATGGCAACAACGT
TGCGCAAACTATTAACTGGCGAACTACTTACTCTAGCTTCCCGGCAACAATTAATAGACTGGATGGAGGC
GGATAAAGTTGCAGGACCACTTCTGCGCTCGGCCCTTCCGGCTGGCTGGTTTATTGCTGATAAATCTGGA
GCCGGTGAGCGTGGGTCTCGCGGTATCATTGCAGCACTGGGGCCAGATGGTAAGCCCTCCCGTATCGTAG
TTATCTACACGACGGGGAGTCAGGCAACTATGGATGAACGAAATAGACAGATCGCTGAGATAGGTGCCTC
ACTGATTAAGCATTGGTAACTGTCAGACCAAGTTTACTCATATATACTTTAGATTGATTTAAAACTTCAT
TTTTAATTTAAAAGGATCTAGGTGAAGATCCTTTTTGATAATCTCATGACCAAAATCCCTTAACGTGAGT
TTTCGTTCCACTGAGCGTCAGACCCCGTAGAAAAGATCAAAGGATCTTCTTGAGATCCTTTTTTTCTGCG
CGTAATCTGCTGCTTGCAAACAAAAAAACCACCGCTACCAGCGGTGGTTTGTTTGCCGGATCAAGAGCTA
CCAACTCTTTTTCCGAAGGTAACTGGCTTCAGCAGAGCGCAGATACCAAATACTGTCCTTCTAGTGTAGC
CGTAGTTAGGCCACCACTTCAAGAACTCTGTAGCACCGCCTACATACCTCGCTCTGCTAATCCTGTTACC
AGTGGCTGCTGCCAGTGGCGATAAGTCGTGTCTTACCGGGTTGGACTCAAGACGATAGTTACCGGATAAG
GCGCAGCGGTCGGGCTGAACGGGGGGTTCGTGCACACAGCCCAGCTTGGAGCGAACGACCTACACCGAAC
TGAGATACCTACAGCGTGAGCTATGAGAAAGCGCCACGCTTCCCGAAGGGAGAAAGGCGGACAGGTATCC
GGTAAGCGGCAGGGTCGGAACAGGAGAGCGCACGAGGGAGCTTCCAGGGGGAAACGCCTGGTATCTTTAT
AGTCCTGTCGGGTTTCGCCACCTCTGACTTGAGCGTCGATTTTTGTGATGCTCGTCAGGGGGGCGGAGCC
TATGGAAAAACGCCAGCAACGCGGCCTTTTTACGGTTCCTGGCCTTTTGCTGGCCTTTTGCTCACATGTT
CTTTCCTGCGTTATCCCCTGATTCTGTGGATAACCGTATTACCGCCTTTGAGTGAGCTGATACCGCTCGC
CGCAGCCGAACGACCGAGCGCAGCGAGTCAGTGAGCGAGGAAGCGGAAGAGCGCCTGATGCGGTATTTTC
TCCTTACGCATCTGTGCGGTATTTCACACCGCATATATGGTGCACTCTCAGTACAATCTGCTCTGATGCC
GCATAGTTAAGCCAGTATACACTCCGCTATCGCTACGTGACTGGGTCATGGCTGCGCCCCGACACCCGCC
AACACCCGCTGACGCGCCCTGACGGGCTTGTCTGCTCCCGGCATCCGCTTACAGACAAGCTGTGACCGTC
TCCGGGAGCTGCATGTGTCAGAGGTTTTCACCGTCATCACCGAAACGCGCGAGGCAGCTGCGGTAAAGCT
CATCAGCGTGGTCGTGAAGCGATTCACAGATGTCTGCCTGTTCATCCGCGTCCAGCTCGTTGAGTTTCTC
CAGAAGCGTTAATGTCTGGCTTCTGATAAAGCGGGCCATGTTAAGGGCGGTTTTTTCCTGTTTGGTCACT
GATGCCTCCGTGTAAGGGGGATTTCTGTTCATGGGGGTAATGATACCGATGAAACGAGAGAGGATGCTCA
CGATACGGGTTACTGATGATGAACATGCCCGGTTACTGGAACGTTGTGAGGGTAAACAACTGGCGGTATG
GATGCGGCGGGACCAGAGAAAAATCACTCAGGGTCAATGCCAGCGCTTCGTTAATACAGATGTAGGTGTT
CCACAGGGTAGCCAGCAGCATCCTGCGATGCAGATCCGGAACATAATGGTGCAGGGCGCTGACTTCCGCG
TTTCCAGACTTTACGAAACACGGAAACCGAAGACCATTCATGTTGTTGCTCAGGTCGCAGACGTTTTGCA
GCAGCAGTCGCTTCACGTTCGCTCGCGTATCGGTGATTCATTCTGCTAACCAGTAAGGCAACCCCGCCAG
CCTAGCCGGGTCCTCAACGACAGGAGCACGATCATGCGCACCCGTGGCCAGGACCCAACGCTGCCCGAGA
TGCGCCGCGTGCGGCTGCTGGAGATGGCGGACGCGATGGATATGTTCTGCCAAGGGTTGGTTTGCGCATT
CACAGTTCTCCGCAAGAATTGATTGGCTCCAATTCTTGGAGTGGTGAATCCGTTAGCGAGGTGCCGCCGG
CTTCCATTCAGGTCGAGGTGGCCCGGCTCCATGCACCGCGACGCAACGCGGGGAGGCAGACAAGGTATAG
GGCGGCGCCTACAATCCATGCCAACCCGTTCCATGTGCTCGCCGAGGCGGCATAAATCGCCGTGACGATC
AGCGGTCCAGTGATCGAAGTTAGGCTGGTAAGAGCCGCGAGCGATCCTTGAAGCTGTCCCTGATGGTCGT
CATCTACCTGCCTGGACAGCATGGCCTGCAACGCGGGCATCCCGATGCCGCCGGAAGCGAGAAGAATCAT
AATGGGGAAGGCCATCCAGCCTCGCGTCGCGAACGCCAGCAAGACGTAGCCCAGCGCGTCGGCCGCCATG
CCGGCGATAATGGCCTGCTTCTCGCCGAAACGTTTGGTGGCGGGACCAGTGACGAAGGCTTGAGCGAGGG
CGTGCAAGATTCCGAATACCGCAAGCGACAGGCCGATCATCGTCGCGCTCCAGCGAAAGCGGTCCTCGCC
GAAAATGACCCAGAGCGCTGCCGGCACCTGTCCTACGAGTTGCATGATAAAGAAGACAGTCATAAGTGCG
GCGACGATAGTCATGCCCCGCGCCCACCGGAAGGAGCTGACTGGGTTGAAGGCTCTCAAGGGCATCGGTC
GAGATCCCGGTGCCTAATGAGTGAGCTAACTTACATTAATTGCGTTGCGCTCACTGCCCGCTTTCCAGTC
GGGAAACCTGTCGTGCCAGCTGCATTAATGAATCGGCCAACGCGCGGGGAGAGGCGGTTTGCGTATTGGG
CGCCAGGGTGGTTTTTCTTTTCACCAGTGAGACGGGCAACAGCTGATTGCCCTTCACCGCCTGGCCCTGA
GAGAGTTGCAGCAAGCGGTCCACGCTGGTTTGCCCCAGCAGGCGAAAATCCTGTTTGATGGTGGTTAACG
GCGGGATATAACATGAGCTGTCTTCGGTATCGTCGTATCCCACTACCGAGATATCCGCACCAACGCGCAG
CCCGGACTCGGTAATGGCGCGCATTGCGCCCAGCGCCATCTGATCGTTGGCAACCAGCATCGCAGTGGGA
ACGATGCCCTCATTCAGCATTTGCATGGTTTGTTGAAAACCGGACATGGCACTCCAGTCGCCTTCCCGTT
CCGCTATCGGCTGAATTTGATTGCGAGTGAGATATTTATGCCAGCCAGCCAGACGCAGACGCGCCGAGAC
AGAACTTAATGGGCCCGCTAACAGCGCGATTTGCTGGTGACCCAATGCGACCAGATGCTCCACGCCCAGT
CGCGTACCGTCTTCATGGGAGAAAATAATACTGTTGATGGGTGTCTGGTCAGAGACATCAAGAAATAACG
CCGGAACATTAGTGCAGGCAGCTTCCACAGCAATGGCATCCTGGTCATCCAGCGGATAGTTAATGATCAG
CCCACTGACGCGTTGCGCGAGAAGATTGTGCACCGCCGCTTTACAGGCTTCGACGCCGCTTCGTTCTACC
ATCGACACCACCACGCTGGCACCCAGTTGATCGGCGCGAGATTTAATCGCCGCGACAATTTGCGACGGCG
CGTGCAGGGCCAGACTGGAGGTGGCAACGCCAATCAGCAACGACTGTTTGCCCGCCAGTTGTTGTGCCAC
GCGGTTGGGAATGTAATTCAGCTCCGCCATCGCCGCTTCCACTTTTTCCCGCGTTTTCGCAGAAACGTGG
CTGGCCTGGTTCACCACGCGGGAAACGGTCTGATAAGAGACACCGGCATACTCTGCGACATCGTATAACG
TTACTGGTTTCACATTCACCACCCTGAATTGACTCTCTTCCGGGCGCTATCATGCCATACCGCGAAAGGT
TTTGCGCCATTCGATGGTGTCCGGGATCTCGACGCTCTCCCTTATGCGACTCCTGCATTAGGAAGCAGCC
CAGTAGTAGGTTGAGGCCGTTGAGCACCGCCGCCGCAAGGAATGGTGCATGCAAGGAGATGGCGCCCAAC
AGTCCCCCGGCCACGGGGCCTGCCACCATACCCACGCCGAAACAAGCGCTCATGAGCCCGAAGTGGCGAG
CCCGATCTTCCCCATCGGTGATGTCGGCGATATAGGCGCCAGCAACCGCACCTGTGGCGCCGGTGATGCC
GGCCACGATGCGTCCGGCGTAGAGGATCGAGATCTCGATCCCGCGAAATTAATACGACTCACTATAGGGG
AATTGTGAGCGGATAACAATTCCCCACTAGTAATAATTTTGTTTAACTTTAAGAAGGAGATATACCATGG
CCCCTATACTAGGTTATTGGAAAATTAAGGGCCTTGTGCAACCCACTCGACTTCTTTTGGAATATCTTGA
AGAAAAATATGAAGAGCATTTGTATGAGCGCGATGAAGGTGATAAATGGCGAAACAAAAAGTTTGAATTG
GGTTTGGAGTTTCCCAATCTTCCTTATTATATTGATGGTGATGTTAAATTAACACAGTCTATGGCCATCA
TACGTTATATAGCTGACAAGCACAACATGTTGGGTGGTTGTCCAAAAGAGCGTGCAGAGATTTCAATGCT
TGAAGGAGCGGTTTTGGATATTAGATACGGTGTTTCGAGAATTGCATATAGTAAAGACTTTGAAACTCTC
AAAGTTGATTTTCTTAGCAAGCTACCTGAAATGCTGAAAATGTTCGAAGATCGTTTATGTCATAAAACAT
ATTTAAATGGTGATCATGTAACCCATCCTGACTTCATGTTGTATGACGCTCTTGATGTTGTTTTATACAT
GGACCCAATGTGCCTGGATGCGTTCCCAAAATTAGTTTGTTTTAAAAAACGTATTGAAGCTATCCCACAA
ATTGATAAGTACTTGAAATCCAGCAAGTATATAGCATGGCCTTTGCAGGGCTGGCAAGCCACGTTTGGTG
GTGGCGACCATCCGCCAAAATCGGATGGTACCGGCAGCGGCCTGGAAGTTCTGTTCCAGGGGCCCCATAT
GCTACTTCAACAGCAAAGAGCTCCGTTTCCCGGACAAATGCCCAATCTACCCAAGCCACCGCTCTTCTGG
CAGCAAGAGGCGCAGAAGCAGGAGGCGCTGTAGGGATCCTAATAGTCTAGAGCTAGCCCTAGGAGATCCG
GCTGCTAACAAAGCCCGAAAGGAAGCTGAGTTGGCTGCTGCCACCGCTGAGCAATAACTAGCATAACCCC
TTGGGGCCTCTAAACGGGTCTTGAGGGGTTTTTTGCTGAAAGGAGGAACTATATCCGGATATCCCGCAAG
AGGCCCGGCAGTACCGGCATAACCAAGCCTATGCCTACAGCATCCAGGGTGACGGTGCCGAGGATGACGA
TGAGCGCATTGTTAGATTTCATACACGGTGCCTGACTGCGTTAGCAATTTAACTGTGATAAACTACCGCA
TTAAAGCTTATCGATGATAAGCTGTCAAACATGAGAA
Features (pLannotate 1.2.2; 19 found; start..end, strand, type, name):
    104..208     +  promoter       AmpR promoter: bla
    209..1069    +  CDS            AmpR: β-lactamase; bla; confers resistance to ampicillin, carbenicillin, and related antibiotics
   1240..1828    +  rep_origin     ori: high-copy-number ColE1/pMB1/pBR322/pUC origin of replication
   2014..2156    -  misc_feature   bom: basis of mobility region from pBR322
   2258..2449    -  CDS            rop: Rop protein, which maintains plasmids at low copy number; rop
   2466..2846    +  CDS            YPB1_ECOLX: Protein predicted: Swiss-Prot protein existence level 4. From Escherichia coli.
   3088..3712    -  CDS            TcR (fragment): tetracycline efflux protein; tet; confers resistance to tetracycline
   3727..3748    -  protein_bind   CAP binding site: CAP binding activates transcription in the presence of cAMP. E. coli catabolite activator protein
   3761..4843    -  CDS            lacI: lac repressor; lacI; The lac repressor binds to the lac operator to inhibit transcription in E. coli. This inhibition can be relieved by adding lactose or isopropyl-β-D-thiogalactopyranoside (IPTG).
   4844..4921    -  promoter       lacI promoter: lacI
   4929..5208    -  CDS            TcR (fragment): tetracycline efflux protein; tet; confers resistance to tetracycline
   5230..5248    +  promoter       T7 promoter: promoter for bacteriophage T7 RNA polymerase
   5249..5273    +  protein_bind   lac operator: The lac repressor binds to the lac operator to inhibit transcription in E. coli. This inhibition can be relieved by adding lactose or isopropyl-β-D-thiogalactopyranoside (IPTG). lac repressor encoded by lacI
   5288..5310    +  RBS            RBS: efficient ribosome binding site from bacteriophage T7 gene 10 (Olins and Rangwala, 1989)
   5321..5971    +  CDS            GST: glutathione S-transferase from Schistosoma japonicum
   6161..6210    +  CDS            SET1 (fragment): solubility-enhancement tag derived from T7 phage gene 10B
   6218..6265    +  terminator     T7 terminator: transcription terminator for bacteriophage T7 RNA polymerase
   6288..6392    -  CDS            TcR (fragment): tetracycline efflux protein; tet; confers resistance to tetracycline
   6440..6468    -  promoter       tet promoter: E. coli promoter for tetracycline efflux protein gene
