[The description below was written by a language model from this plasmid's Addgene catalogue record and pLannotate feature annotations shown in this document.]
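Description:
pnEA-NpG-DmXRN1_1323-1355_P is a 6,477-nt bacterial expression plasmid for producing a short fragment (residues 1323–1355) of Drosophila melanogaster XRN1, the product of the pacman (pcm) gene. The catalogue lists the backbone as unknown, but the annotated features show a pBR322/pET-style architecture. This comprises a ColE1/pMB1-type origin accompanied by the bom mobility region and the rop gene, which holds copy number down and fits the recorded low-copy status. It also carries an ampicillin resistance gene (β-lactamase with its own promoter) for selection. Several disrupted fragments of the tetracycline resistance gene and its promoter remain as non-functional remnants of the parental vector.

The expression cassette is driven by a T7 promoter followed by a lac operator and the strong T7 gene 10 ribosome binding site. A plasmid-borne lacI gene supplies the repressor, so transcription is IPTG-inducible in E. coli hosts that provide T7 RNA polymerase. The first annotated coding element is Schistosoma japonicum glutathione S-transferase, which would form an N-terminal GST fusion useful for solubility and glutathione-affinity purification. The XRN1 fragment itself is not annotated in the feature table. It presumably lies in the roughly 190-nt gap between the end of GST and the downstream vector sequence, which is annotated as a small T7 gene 10-derived fragment, ahead of the T7 terminator. Any linker or protease cleavage site between GST and the peptide is not recorded. The depositor notes that the insert follows the variant A reference transcript and that the supplied sequence may be theoretical. The stated purpose is simply bacterial expression of this peptide; a GST-fused fragment of this kind would suit pull-down or binding assays, although the record does not specify an application.
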