Addgene plasmid #147245: pnEA-NpG-DmXRN1_1323-1355_P
Purpose: Bacterial Expression of DmXRN1_1323-1355
Depositing lab: Elisa Izaurralde. Depositing organization: Max Planck Institute for Developmental Biology. Publication: The Caenorhabditis elegans GW182 protein AIN-1 interacts with PAB-1 and subunits of the PAN2-PAN3 and CCR4-NOT deadenylase complexes. Kuzuoglu-Ozturk D, Huntzinger E, Schmidt S, Izaurralde E. Nucleic Acids Res. 2012 Jul;40(12):5651-65. doi: 10.1093/nar/gks218. Epub 2012 Mar 7. PubMed 22402495.
Backbone
  Vector backbone: Unknown
  Vector type: Bacterial Expression
Growth in bacteria
  Bacterial resistance: Ampicillin, 100 μg/mL
  Growth temperature: 37°C
  Growth strain: DH5alpha
  Copy number: Low Copy
Gene/Insert
  Gene/Insert name: DmXRN1_1323-1355 (alt name: pacman)
  Species: D. melanogaster (fly)
  Entrez Gene: pcm (a.k.a. Dmel_CG3291, CG3291, DmXrn1, Dmel\CG3291, Pcm, XRN1, XRN1/pcm, Xrn1, Xrn1p)
  Cloning method: Unknown
Terms and licenses: Academic/Nonprofit Terms; Industry Terms: Not Available to Industry
Depositor comments: sequence given by NCBI:NM_078684.3 variant A Plasmids from this collection were made available to the research community and donated after the lab closed. Please note that the sequence provided by the depositing laboratory may be theoretical/predicted or based on Sanger sequencing results. There may be discrepancies between sequencing results obtained by Addgene and the depositor sequence. If an Addgene verified sequence is not available, please contact before placing your order to request that our lab fully sequence the plasmid.
How to cite: pnEA-NpG-DmXRN1_1323-1355_P was a gift from Elisa Izaurralde (Addgene plasmid # 147245 ; http://n2t.net/addgene:147245 ; RRID:Addgene_147245)
